Addgene plasmid #61392: pCS2-Gal4ff.zf1
Purpose: mRNA synthesis of Gal4ff codon modified for zebrafish
Depositing lab: Harold Burgess. Depositing organization: National Institute of Child Health and Human Development (NICHD). Publication: Increased functional protein expression using nucleotide sequence features enriched in highly expressed genes in zebrafish. Horstick EJ, Jordan DC, Bergeron SA, Tabor KM, Serpe M, Feldman B, Burgess HA. Nucleic Acids Res. 2015 Jan 27. pii: gkv035. 10.1093/nar/gkv035 PubMed 25628360.
Backbone
  Vector backbone: pCS2
  Backbone size w/o insert (bp): 4100
  Total vector size (bp): 4632
  Vector type: Zebrafish expression
Growth in bacteria
  Bacterial resistance: Ampicillin, 100 μg/mL
  Growth temperature: 37°C
  Growth strain: Top10
  Copy number: High Copy
Gene/Insert
  Gene/Insert name: Gal4ff.zf1
  Species: Synthetic
  Insert size (bp): 540
  Promoter: sp6
  Cloning method: Restriction Enzyme; 5′ cloning site BamHI (not destroyed); 3′ cloning site EcoRI (destroyed during cloning)
  Sequencing primers: 5′ sp6
Terms and licenses: Academic/Nonprofit Terms; Industry Terms: Not Available to Industry
How to cite: pCS2-Gal4ff.zf1 was a gift from Harold Burgess (Addgene plasmid # 61392 ; http://n2t.net/addgene:61392 ; RRID:Addgene_61392)
