[The description below was written by a language model from this plasmid's Addgene catalogue record and pLannotate feature annotations shown in this document.]
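Description:
pCS2-Gal4ff.zf1 is a 4.6 kb plasmid built on the pCS2 backbone and catalogued as a zebrafish expression vector. Its stated purpose is in vitro synthesis of mRNA encoding Gal4ff, with the coding sequence modified for zebrafish codon usage. It is maintained in E. coli as a high-copy plasmid through a ColE1/pUC-type origin and selected with ampicillin via the β-lactamase gene. An f1 origin and remnants of lac sequences (lac promoter and operator, plus lacZα and lacI fragments) are also present as backbone carry-over.

The roughly 540 bp synthetic insert was cloned between BamHI and EcoRI, with the EcoRI site destroyed during cloning. In the feature table it appears as a fragment matching yeast GAL4, followed by a short match to the VP16 minimal activation motif. This fits a compact chimeric activator in which a GAL4 portion that recognises UAS sites is joined to VP16-derived activation elements. The insert sits immediately downstream of an SP6 promoter, which allows run-off transcription with SP6 RNA polymerase, and upstream of the SV40 polyadenylation signal. Because the plasmid is circular, the simian CMV IE94 enhancer/promoter at the end of the numbered sequence lies directly upstream of the SP6 promoter, so the same open reading frame could also be expressed from the DNA in vertebrate cells. T7 and T3 promoters lie on the opposite strand downstream of the insert.

The associated study examined sequence features that increase functional protein expression in zebrafish. The construct therefore serves as a template for making optimised Gal4ff mRNA, presumably for delivery into embryos to activate UAS-driven reporters or transgenes, although the record does not describe specific applications.
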