Features (pLannotate 1.2.2; 16 found; start..end, strand, type, name):
     35..53      +  promoter       SP6 promoter: promoter for bacteriophage SP6 RNA polymerase
     91..567     +  CDS            GAL4 (fragment): GAL4_YEAST - Experimental evidence at protein level: Swiss-Prot protein existence level 1. This protein is a positive regulator for the gene expression of the galactose-induced genes such as GAL1, GAL2, GAL7, GAL10, and MEL1 which code for the enzymes used to convert galactose to glucose. It recognizes a 17 base pair sequence in (5'-CGGRNNRCYNYNCNCCG-3') the upstream activating sequence (UAS-G) of these genes. From Saccharomyces cerevisiae (strain ATCC 204508 / S288c) (Baker's yeast).
    593..617     +  CDS            VP64 (fragment): tetrameric repeat of the minimal activation domain of herpes simplex virus VP16 (Beerli et al., 1998)
    659..676     -  promoter       T7 promoter (fragment): promoter for bacteriophage T7 RNA polymerase
    681..815     -  polyA_signal   SV40 poly(A) signal: SV40 polyadenylation signal
    928..946     -  promoter       T3 promoter: promoter for bacteriophage T3 RNA polymerase
    991..1007    -  protein_bind   lac operator: The lac repressor binds to the lac operator to inhibit transcription in E. coli. This inhibition can be relieved by adding lactose or isopropyl-β-D-thiogalactopyranoside (IPTG). lac repressor encoded by lacI
   1015..1045    -  promoter       lac promoter: promoter for the E. coli lac operon
   1060..1081    -  protein_bind   CAP binding site: CAP binding activates transcription in the presence of cAMP. E. coli catabolite activator protein
   1094..1186    -  CDS            lacI (fragment): lac repressor; lacI; The lac repressor binds to the lac operator to inhibit transcription in E. coli. This inhibition can be relieved by adding lactose or isopropyl-β-D-thiogalactopyranoside (IPTG).
   1369..1957    -  rep_origin     ori: high-copy-number ColE1/pMB1/pBR322/pUC origin of replication
   2128..2988    -  CDS            AmpR: β-lactamase; bla; confers resistance to ampicillin, carbenicillin, and related antibiotics
   2989..3093    -  promoter       AmpR promoter: bla
   3146..3574    -  rep_origin     f1 ori (sequence partly withheld): f1 bacteriophage origin of replication; arrow indicates direction of (+) strand synthesis
   3579..3645    -  CDS            lacZα (fragment): LacZα fragment of β-galactosidase; lacZ fragment
   3648..4632    +  promoter       CMV IE94 promoter: enhancer/promoter region of simian cytomegalovirus major immediate early transcription unit IE94
>Addgene plasmid #61392 | pCS2-Gal4ff.zf1 | depositor full sequence | sequence record 101786 | pCS2-Gal4ff.zf1 sequence 4632 bps
CGCCATTCTGCCTGGGGACGTCGGAGCAAGCTTGATTTAGGTGACACTATAGAATACAAGCTACTTGTTC
TTTTTGCAGGATCCGCCACCATGAAACTGCTGAGCTCCATTGAACAGGCCTGTGATATCTGCAGGCTGAA
GAAGCTGAAGTGTAGCAAGGAGAAGCCTAAGTGTGCTAAGTGTCTGAAGAACAACTGGGAGTGTAGATAC
AGCCCTAAGACAAAGAGAAGCCCTCTGACAAGGGCTCACCTGACAGAGGTGGAGAGCAGACTGGAGAGAC
TGGAGCAGCTGTTCCTGCTGATCTTCCCTAGAGAGGACCTGGACATGATCCTGAAGATGGACAGCCTCCA
GGACATCAAGGCTCTGCTGACAGGACTGTTTGTGCAGGACAATGTGAACAAGGATGCTGTGACAGACAGA
CTGGCTTCTGTGGAGACAGACATGCCTCTGACACTGAGACAGCACAGAATCTCTGCTACAAGCAGCTCTG
AGGAGAGCAGCAACAAGGGACAGAGACAGCTGACAGTGAGCCCTGAGTTCCCTGCTGATGCTCTGGATGA
CTTTGACCTGGACATGCTGCCTGCTGATGCTCTGGATGACTTTGACCTGGACATGCTGCCTGGAAACTAA
AAATTCAAGGCCTCTCGAGCCTCTAGAACTATAGTGAGTCGTATTACGTAGATCCAGACATGATAAGATA
CATTGATGAGTTTGGACAAACCACAACTAGAATGCAGTGAAAAAAATGCTTTATTTGTGAAATTTGTGAT
GCTATTGCTTTATTTGTAACCATTATAAGCTGCAATAAACAAGTTAACAACAACAATTGCATTCATTTTA
TGTTTCAGGTTCAGGGGGAGGTGTGGGAGGTTTTTTAATTCGCGGCCGCGGCGCCAATGCATTGGGCCCG
GTACCCAGCTTTTGTTCCCTTTAGTGAGGGTTAATTGCGCGCTTGGCGTAATCATGGTCATAGCTGTTTC
CTGTGTGAAATTGTTATCCGCTCACAATTCCACACAACATACGAGCCGGGAGCATAAAGTGTAAAGCCTG
GGGTGCCTAATGAGTGAGCTAACTCACATTAATTGCGTTGCGCTCACTGCCCGCTTTCCAGTCGGGAAAC
CTGTCGTGCCAGCTGCATTAATGAATCGGCCAACGCGCGGGGAGAGGCGGTTTGCGTATTGGGCGCTCTT
CCGCTTCCTCGCTCACTGACTCGCTGCGCTCGGTCGTTCGGCTGCGGCGAGCGGTATCAGCTCACTCAAA
GGCGGTAATACGGTTATCCACAGAATCAGGGGATAACGCAGGAAAGAACATGTGAGCAAAAGGCCAGCAA
AAGGCCAGGAACCGTAAAAAGGCCGCGTTGCTGGCGTTTTTCCATAGGCTCCGCCCCCCTGACGAGCATC
ACAAAAATCGACGCTCAAGTCAGAGGTGGCGAAACCCGACAGGACTATAAAGATACCAGGCGTTTCCCCC
TGGAAGCTCCCTCGTGCGCTCTCCTGTTCCGACCCTGCCGCTTACCGGATACCTGTCCGCCTTTCTCCCT
TCGGGAAGCGTGGCGCTTTCTCATAGCTCACGCTGTAGGTATCTCAGTTCGGTGTAGGTCGTTCGCTCCA
AGCTGGGCTGTGTGCACGAACCCCCCGTTCAGCCCGACCGCTGCGCCTTATCCGGTAACTATCGTCTTGA
GTCCAACCCGGTAAGACACGACTTATCGCCACTGGCAGCAGCCACTGGTAACAGGATTAGCAGAGCGAGG
TATGTAGGCGGTGCTACAGAGTTCTTGAAGTGGTGGCCTAACTACGGCTACACTAGAAGGACAGTATTTG
GTATCTGCGCTCTGCTGAAGCCAGTTACCTTCGGAAAAAGAGTTGGTAGCTCTTGATCCGGCAAACAAAC
CACCGCTGGTAGCGGTGGTTTTTTTGTTTGCAAGCAGCAGATTACGCGCAGAAAAAAAGGATCTCAAGAA
GATCCTTTGATCTTTTCTACGGGGTCTGACGCTCAGTGGAACGAAAACTCACGTTAAGGGATTTTGGTCA
TGAGATTATCAAAAAGGATCTTCACCTAGATCCTTTTAAATTAAAAATGAAGTTTTAAATCAATCTAAAG
TATATATGAGTAAACTTGGTCTGACAGTTACCAATGCTTAATCAGTGAGGCACCTATCTCAGCGATCTGT
CTATTTCGTTCATCCATAGTTGCCTGACTCCCCGTCGTGTAGATAACTACGATACGGGAGGGCTTACCAT
CTGGCCCCAGTGCTGCAATGATACCGCGAGACCCACGCTCACCGGCTCCAGATTTATCAGCAATAAACCA
GCCAGCCGGAAGGGCCGAGCGCAGAAGTGGTCCTGCAACTTTATCCGCCTCCATCCAGTCTATTAATTGT
TGCCGGGAAGCTAGAGTAAGTAGTTCGCCAGTTAATAGTTTGCGCAACGTTGTTGCCATTGCTACAGGCA
TCGTGGTGTCACGCTCGTCGTTTGGTATGGCTTCATTCAGCTCCGGTTCCCAACGATCAAGGCGAGTTAC
ATGATCCCCCATGTTGTGCAAAAAAGCGGTTAGCTCCTTCGGTCCTCCGATCGTTGTCAGAAGTAAGTTG
GCCGCAGTGTTATCACTCATGGTTATGGCAGCACTGCATAATTCTCTTACTGTCATGCCATCCGTAAGAT
GCTTTTCTGTGACTGGTGAGTACTCAACCAAGTCATTCTGAGAATAGTGTATGCGGCGACCGAGTTGCTC
TTGCCCGGCGTCAATACGGGATAATACCGCGCCACATAGCAGAACTTTAAAAGTGCTCATCATTGGAAAA
CGTTCTTCGGGGCGAAAACTCTCAAGGATCTTACCGCTGTTGAGATCCAGTTCGATGTAACCCACTCGTG
CACCCAACTGATCTTCAGCATCTTTTACTTTCACCAGCGTTTCTGGGTGAGCAAAAACAGGAAGGCAAAA
TGCCGCAAAAAAGGGAATAAGGGCGACACGGAAATGTTGAATACTCATACTCTTCCTTTTTCAATATTAT
TGAAGCATTTATCAGGGTTATTGTCTCATGAGCGGATACATATTTGAATGTATTTAGAAAAATAAACAAA
TAGGGGTTCCGCGCACATTTCCCCGAAAAGTGCCACCTAAATTGTAAGCGTTAATATTTTGTTAAAATTC
GCGTTAAATTTTTGTTAAATCAGCTCATTTTTTAACCAATAGGCCGAAATCGGCAAAATCCCTTATAAAT
CAAAAGAATAGACCGAGATAGGGT
[37 nt withheld, positions 3245-3281]
AAAGAACGTGGACTCCAACGTCAAAGG
[49 nt withheld, positions 3309-3357]
T
[91 nt withheld, positions 3359-3449]
G
[124 nt withheld, positions 3451-3574]
CCCATTCGCCATTCAGGCTGCGCAACTGTTGGGAAGGGCGATCGGTGCGGGCCTCTTCGCTATTACGCCA
GTCGACCATAGCCAATTCAATATGGCGTATATGGACTCATGCCAATTCAATATGGTGGATCTGGACCTGT
GCCAATTCAATATGGCGTATATGGACTCGTGCCAATTCAATATGGTGGATCTGGACCCCAGCCAATTCAA
TATGGCGGACTTGGCACCATGCCAATTCAATATGGCGGACTTGGCACTGTGCCAACTGGGGAGGGGTCTA
CTTGGCACGGTGCCAAGTTTGAGGAGGGGTCTTGGCCCTGTGCCAAGTCCGCCATATTGAATTGGCATGG
TGCCAATAATGGCGGCCATATTGGCTATATGCCAGGATCAATATATAGGCAATATCCAATATGGCCCTAT
GCCAATATGGCTATTGGCCAGGTTCAATACTATGTATTGGCCCTATGCCATATAGTATTCCATATATGGG
TTTTCCTATTGACGTAGATAGCCCCTCCCAATGGGCGGTCCCATATACCATATATGGGGCTTCCTAATAC
CGCCCATAGCCACTCCCCCATTGACGTCAATGGTCTCTATATATGGTCTTTCCTATTGACGTCATATGGG
CGGTCCTATTGACGTATATGGCGCCTCCCCCATTGACGTCAATTACGGTAAATGGCCCGCCTGGCTCAAT
GCCCATTGACGTCAATAGGACCACCCACCATTGACGTCAATGGGATGGCTCATTGCCCATTCATATCCGT
TCTCACGCCCCCTATTGACGTCAATGACGGTAAATGGCCCACTTGGCAGTACATCAATATCTATTAATAG
TAACTTGGCAAGTACATTACTATTGGAAGGACGCCAGGGTACATTGGCAGTACTCCCATTGACGTCAATG
GCGGTAAATGGCCCGCGATGGCTGCCAAGTACATCCCCATTGACGTCAATGGGGAGGGGCAATGACGCAA
ATGGGCGTTCCATTGACGTAAATGGGCGGTAGGCGTGCCTAATGGGAGGTCTATATAAGCAATGCTCGTT
TAGGGAAC
