>Addgene plasmid #61392 | pCS2-Gal4ff.zf1 | addgene partial sequence | sequence record 101784 | CMV-F 5'-CGCAAATGGGCGGTAGGCGTG-3'
CTATATAAGCAATGCTCGTTTAGGGAACCGCCATTCTGCCTGGGGACGTCGGAGCAAGCTTGATTTAGGT
GACACTATAGAATACAAGCTACTTGTTCTTTTTGCAGGATCCGCCACCATGAAACTGCTGAGCTCCATTG
AACAGGCCTGTGATATCTGCAGGCTGAAGAAGCTGAAGTGTAGCAAGGAGAAGCCTAAGTGTGCTAAGTG
TCTGAAGAACAACTGGGAGTGTAGATACAGCCCTAAGACAAAGAGAAGCCCTCTGACAAGGGCTCACCTG
ACAGAGGTGGAGAGCAGACTGGAGAGACTGGAGCAGCTGTTCCTGCTGATCTTCCCTAGAGAGGACCTGG
ACATGATCCTGAAGATGGACAGCCTCCAGGACATCAAGGCTCTGCTGACAGGACTGTTTGTGCAGGACAA
TGTGAACAAGGATGCTGTGACAGACAGACTGGCTTCTGTGGAGACAGACATGCCTCTGACACTGAGACAG
CACAGAATCTCTGCTACAAGCAGCTCTGAGGAGAGCAGCAACAAGGGACAGAGACAGCTGACAGTGAGCC
CTGAGTTCCCTGCTGATGCTCTGGATGACTTTGACCTGGACATGCTGCCTGCTGATGCTCTGGATGACTT
TGACCTGGACATGCTGCCTGGAAACTAAAAATTCAAGGCCTCTCGAGCCTCTAGAACTATAGTGAGTCGT
ATTACGTAGATCCAGACATGATAAGATACATTGATGAGTTTGGACAAACCACAACTAGAATGCAGTGAAA
AAAATGCTTTATTTGTGAAATTTGTGATGCTATTGCTTTATTTGTAACCATTATAAGCTGCAATAAACAA
GTTAACAACAACAATTGCATTCATTTTATGTTTCAGGTTCAGGGGGAGGTGTGGGAGGTTTTTTAATTCG
CGGCCGCGGCGCCAATGCATTGGGCCCGGTACCCAGCTTTTGTTCCCTTTAGTGAGGGTTAATTGCGCGC
TTGGCGTAATCATGG
