>Addgene plasmid #61392 | pCS2-Gal4ff.zf1 | addgene partial sequence | sequence record 101785 | ColEterm 5'-agctgataccgctcgccgcagccgaacg-3'
CGAGTCAGTGAGCGAGGAAGCGGAAGAGCGCCCAATACGCAAACCGCCTCTCCCCGCGCGTTGGCCGATT
CATTAATGCAGCTGGCACGACAGGTTTCCCGACTGGAAAGCGGGCAGTGAGCGCAACGCAATTAATGTGA
GTTAGCTCACTCATTAGGCACCCCAGGCTTTACACTTTATGCTCCCGGCTCGTATGTTGTGTGGAATTGT
GAGCGGATAACAATTTCACACAGGAAACAGCTATGACCATGATTACGCCAAGCGCGCAATTAACCCTCAC
TAAAGGGAACAAAAGCTGGGTACCGGGCCCAATGCATTGGCGCCGCGGCCGCGAATTAAAAAACCTCCCA
CACCTCCCCCTGAACCTGAAACATAAAATGAATGCAATTGTTGTTGTTAACTTGTTTATTGCAGCTTATA
ATGGTTACAAATAAAGCAATAGCATCACAAATTTCACAAATAAAGCATTTTTTTCACTGCATTCTAGTTG
TGGTTTGTCCAAACTCATCAATGTATCTTATCATGTCTGGATCTACGTAATACGACTCACTATAGTTCTA
GAGGCTCGAGAGGCCTTGAATTTTTAGTTTCCAGGCAGCATGTCCAGGTCAAAGTCATCCAGAGCATCAG
CAGGCAGCATGTCCAGGTCAAAGTCATCCAGAGCATCAGCAGGGAACTCAGGGCTCACTGTCAGCTGTCT
CTGTCCCTTGTTGCTGCTCTCCTCAGAGCTGCTTGTAGCAGAGATTCTGTGCTGTCTCAGTGTCAGAGGC
ATGTCTGTCTCCACAGAAGCCAGTCTGTCTGTCACAGCATCCTTGTTCACATTGTCCTGCACAAACAGTC
CTGTCAGCAGAGCCTTGATGTCCTGGAGGCTGTCCATCTTCAGGATCATGTCCAGGTCCTCTCTAGGGAA
GATCAGCAGGAACAGCTGCTCCAGTCTCTCCAGTCTGCTCTCCACCTCTGTCAGGTGAGCCCTTGTCAGA
GGGCTTCTCTTTGTCTTAGGGCTGTATCTACACTCCCAGTTGTTCTTCAGACACTTAGCACACTTAGGCT
TCTCCTTGCTACACTTCAGCTTCTTCAGCCTGCAG
